Addgene plasmid #14197: pAG423GAL-ccdB-EGFP
Purpose: (Empty Backbone)
Depositing lab: Susan Lindquist. Depositing organization: Whitehead Institute for Biomedical Research. Publication: A suite of Gateway cloning vectors for high-throughput genetic analysis in Saccharomyces cerevisiae. Alberti S, Gitler AD, Lindquist S. Yeast. 2007 Oct . 24(10):913-9. 10.1002/yea.1502 PubMed 17583893.
Backbone
  Vector backbone: pRS423
  Vector type: Yeast Expression ; Gateway Destination
  Selectable markers: HIS3
Growth in bacteria
  Bacterial resistance: Chloramphenicol and Ampicillin, 25 & 100 μg/mL
  Growth temperature: 37°C
  Growth strain: ccdB Survival
  Growth instructions: DB3.1, ccdB Survival
  Copy number: Unknown
Gene/Insert
  Gene/Insert name: None
  Tag / fusion protein: EGFP (C terminal on backbone)
  Cloning method: Gateway Cloning
  Sequencing primers: 5′ GAL1
Terms and licenses: Academic/Nonprofit Terms; Industry Terms: Not Available to Industry
Depositor comments: Type of plasmid: 2-micron. This plasmid contains the Gateway technology from Invitrogen; Invitrogen requires purchasing of Gateway Clonase for carrying out the Gateway recombinational cloning reaction http://www.invitrogen.com Please note that the full plasmid sequence is provided as a reference only, and may not match the exact sequence of the plasmid.
How to cite: pAG423GAL-ccdB-EGFP was a gift from Susan Lindquist (Addgene plasmid # 14197 ; http://n2t.net/addgene:14197 ; RRID:Addgene_14197)
