[The description below was written by a language model from this plasmid's Addgene catalogue record and pLannotate feature annotations shown in this document.]
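Description:
pAG423GAL-ccdB-EGFP is an empty Gateway destination vector for galactose-inducible protein expression in Saccharomyces cerevisiae, built on the pRS423 backbone. It is an episomal yeast–E. coli shuttle plasmid. A 2μ origin supports maintenance in yeast, where the HIS3 gene under its own promoter allows selection by complementing histidine auxotrophy. A high-copy ColE1/pUC-type origin and an ampicillin resistance gene (bla) serve for propagation in bacteria. An f1 origin, T3 and T7 promoters, and lac promoter, operator and lacZα fragments remain from the pBluescript-derived parent and have no stated role here.

The expression unit has the Gal4-regulated GAL1 promoter upstream of a Gateway cassette, followed by an EGFP coding sequence and the CYC1 transcription terminator. The cassette is bounded by attR1 and attR2 and contains a chloramphenicol acetyltransferase gene and the ccdB toxin gene, along with a ccdA fragment. Because CcdB is lethal to ordinary E. coli, the unrecombined vector must be kept in a ccdB-tolerant strain, with chloramphenicol and ampicillin as the recorded resistances. In an LR recombination with an entry clone, the attR-flanked cassette is replaced by the gene of interest. Loss of ccdB provides counter-selection against unreacted vector in standard strains.

An open reading frame inserted without a stop codon and in frame would be expressed as a C-terminal EGFP fusion under galactose control. This suits tasks such as protein localisation or expression monitoring in yeast. The vector belongs to a suite of Gateway plasmids designed for high-throughput genetic analysis in S. cerevisiae. The depositor notes that the full sequence is a reference and may not match the physical plasmid exactly.
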