Features (pLannotate 1.2.2; 30 found; start..end, strand, type, name):
     68..1410    +  rep_origin     2μ ori: yeast 2μ plasmid origin of replication
   1437..1541    +  promoter       AmpR promoter: bla
   1542..2402    +  CDS            AmpR: β-lactamase; bla; confers resistance to ampicillin, carbenicillin, and related antibiotics
   2573..3161    +  rep_origin     ori: high-copy-number ColE1/pMB1/pBR322/pUC origin of replication
   3344..3436    +  CDS            lacI (fragment): lac repressor; lacI; The lac repressor binds to the lac operator to inhibit transcription in E. coli. This inhibition can be relieved by adding lactose or isopropyl-β-D-thiogalactopyranoside (IPTG).
   3449..3470    +  protein_bind   CAP binding site: CAP binding activates transcription in the presence of cAMP. E. coli catabolite activator protein
   3485..3515    +  promoter       lac promoter: promoter for the E. coli lac operon
   3523..3539    +  protein_bind   lac operator: The lac repressor binds to the lac operator to inhibit transcription in E. coli. This inhibition can be relieved by adding lactose or isopropyl-β-D-thiogalactopyranoside (IPTG). lac repressor encoded by lacI
   3584..3602    +  promoter       T3 promoter: promoter for bacteriophage T3 RNA polymerase
   3626..4067    +  promoter       GAL1 promoter: S. cerevisiae GAL1; inducible promoter, regulated by Gal4
   4082..4102    +  misc_feature   MCS (fragment): pBluescript multiple cloning site
   4106..4230    +  protein_bind   attR1: mutant version of attR; recombination site for the Gateway® LR reaction LR Clonase™
   4255..4285    +  promoter       lac UV5 promoter: E. coli lac promoter with an "up" mutation
   4309..4338    +  promoter       cat promoter (fragment): promoter of the E. coli cat gene encoding chloramphenicol acetyltransferase
   4339..4998    +  CDS            CmR: chloramphenicol acetyltransferase; cat; confers resistance to chloramphenicol
   5180..5338    +  CDS            ccdA (fragment): CCDA_ECO57 - Also known as H, letA. Experimental evidence at protein level: Swiss-Prot protein existence level 1. Antitoxin component of a type II toxin-antitoxin (TA) system which inhibits the post-segregational killing (PSK) of plasmid-free cells, also referred to as a plasmid addiction system. Binds to and blocks the activity of CcdB; will also remove bound CcdB protein from the CcdB-GyrA complex by forming a CcdA-CcdB complex, a process termed rejuvenation. Functions as a transcriptional corepressor for the ccdAB operon, repression also requires CcdB (By similarity). From Escherichia coli
   5343..5645    +  CDS            ccdB: CCDB_ECOLI - Also known as G, letB, letD. Experimental evidence at protein level: Swiss-Prot protein existence level 1. Toxic component of a type II toxin-antitoxin (TA) system, functioning in plasmid maintainence. Responsible for the post- segregational killing (PSK) of plasmid-free cells, also referred to as a plasmid addiction system. Half-life of over 2 hours. Cell killing by CcdB is accompanied by filamentation, defects in chromosome and plasmid segregation, defects in cell division, formation of anucleate cells, decreased DNA synthesis and plasmid loss. Interferes with the activity of DN
   5689..5813    -  protein_bind   attR2: mutant version of attR; recombination site for the Gateway® LR reaction LR Clonase™
   5817..5844    +  misc_feature   MCS (fragment): pBluescript multiple cloning site
   5845..6564    +  CDS            EGFP: the original enhanced GFP (Yang et al., 1996) mammalian codon-optimized
   6571..6818    +  terminator     CYC1 terminator: S. cerevisiae CYC1; transcription terminator for CYC1
   6837..6855    -  promoter       T7 promoter: promoter for bacteriophage T7 RNA polymerase
   6863..7018    +  CDS            lacZα (fragment): LacZα fragment of β-galactosidase; lacZ fragment
   7026..7481    +  rep_origin     f1 ori (sequence partly withheld): f1 bacteriophage origin of replication; arrow indicates direction of (+) strand synthesis
   7482..7533    -  misc_feature   bom (fragment): basis of mobility region from pBR322
   7741..8400    -  CDS            HIS3: imidazoleglycerol-phosphate dehydratase, required for histidine biosynthesis; S. cerevisiae HIS3; yeast auxotrophic marker
   8401..8587    -  promoter       HIS3 promoter: S. cerevisiae HIS3
   8637..8717    +  CDS            MRM1 (fragment): MRM1_YEAST - Also known as PET56 From Saccharomyces cerevisiae (strain ATCC 204508 / S288c) (Baker's yeast).
   8718..8767    -  misc_feature   bom (fragment): basis of mobility region from pBR322
   8869..1       -  CDS            rop (fragment) (across the origin): Rop protein, which maintains plasmids at low copy number; rop
>Addgene plasmid #14197 | pAG423GAL-ccdB-EGFP | depositor full sequence | sequence record 7860 | Author sequence
GACGAAAGGGCCTCGTGATACGCCTATTTTTATAGGTTAATGTCATGATAATAATGGTTTCTTAGATGAT
CCAATATCAAAGGAAATGATAGCATTGAAGGATGAGACTAATCCAATTGAGGAGTGGCAGCATATAGAAC
AGCTAAAGGGTAGTGCTGAAGGAAGCATACGATACCCCGCATGGAATGGGATAATATCACAGGAGGTACT
AGACTACCTTTCATCCTACATAAATAGACGCATATAAGTACGCATTTAAGCATAAACACGCACTATGCCG
TTCTTCTCATGTATATATATATACAGGCAACACGCAGATATAGGTGCGACGTGAACAGTGAGCTGTATGT
GCGCAGCTCGCGTTGCATTTTCGGAAGCGCTCGTTTTCGGAAACGCTTTGAAGTTCCTATTCCGAAGTTC
CTATTCTCTAGAAAGTATAGGAACTTCAGAGCGCTTTTGAAAACCAAAAGCGCTCTGAAGACGCACTTTC
AAAAAACCAAAAACGCACCGGACTGTAACGAGCTACTAAAATATTGCGAATACCGCTTCCACAAACATTG
CTCAAAAGTATCTCTTTGCTATATATCTCTGTGCTATATCCCTATATAACCTACCCATCCACCTTTCGCT
CCTTGAACTTGCATCTAAACTCGACCTCTACATTTTTTATGTTTATCTCTAGTATTACTCTTTAGACAAA
AAAATTGTAGTAAGAACTATTCATAGAGTGAATCGAAAACAATACGAAAATGTAAACATTTCCTATACGT
AGTATATAGAGACAAAATAGAAGAAACCGTTCATAATTTTCTGACCAATGAAGAATCATCAACGCTATCA
CTTTCTGTTCACAAAGTATGCGCAATCCACATCGGTATAGAATATAATCGGGGATGCCTTTATCTTGAAA
AAATGCACCCGCAGCTTCGCTAGTAATCAGTAAACGCGGGAAGTGGAGTCAGGCTTTTTTTATGGAAGAG
AAAATAGACACCAAAGTAGCCTTCTTCTAACCTTAACGGACCTACAGTGCAAAAAGTTATCAAGAGACTG
CATTATAGAGCGCACAAAGGAGAAAAAAAGTAATCTAAGATGCTTTGTTAGAAAAATAGCGCTCTCGGGA
TGCATTTTTGTAGAACAAAAAAGAAGTATAGATTCTTTGTTGGTAAAATAGCGCTCTCGCGTTGCATTTC
TGTTCTGTAAAAATGCAGCTCAGATTCTTTGTTTGAAAAATTAGCGCTCTCGCGTTGCATTTTTGTTTTA
CAAAAATGAAGCACAGATTCTTCGTTGGTAAAATAGCGCTTTCGCGTTGCATTTCTGTTCTGTAAAAATG
CAGCTCAGATTCTTTGTTTGAAAAATTAGCGCTCTCGCGTTGCATTTTTGTTCTACAAAATGAAGCACAG
ATGCTTCGTTCAGGTGGCACTTTTCGGGGAAATGTGCGCGGAACCCCTATTTGTTTATTTTTCTAAATAC
ATTCAAATATGTATCCGCTCATGAGACAATAACCCTGATAAATGCTTCAATAATATTGAAAAAGGAAGAG
TATGAGTATTCAACATTTCCGTGTCGCCCTTATTCCCTTTTTTGCGGCATTTTGCCTTCCTGTTTTTGCT
CACCCAGAAACGCTGGTGAAAGTAAAAGATGCTGAAGATCAGTTGGGTGCACGAGTGGGTTACATCGAAC
TGGATCTCAACAGCGGTAAGATCCTTGAGAGTTTTCGCCCCGAAGAACGTTTTCCAATGATGAGCACTTT
TAAAGTTCTGCTATGTGGCGCGGTATTATCCCGTATTGACGCCGGGCAAGAGCAACTCGGTCGCCGCATA
CACTATTCTCAGAATGACTTGGTTGAGTACTCACCAGTCACAGAAAAGCATCTTACGGATGGCATGACAG
TAAGAGAATTATGCAGTGCTGCCATAACCATGAGTGATAACACTGCGGCCAACTTACTTCTGACAACGAT
CGGAGGACCGAAGGAGCTAACCGCTTTTTTGCACAACATGGGGGATCATGTAACTCGCCTTGATCGTTGG
GAACCGGAGCTGAATGAAGCCATACCAAACGACGAGCGTGACACCACGATGCCTGTAGCAATGGCAACAA
CGTTGCGCAAACTATTAACTGGCGAACTACTTACTCTAGCTTCCCGGCAACAATTAATAGACTGGATGGA
GGCGGATAAAGTTGCAGGACCACTTCTGCGCTCGGCCCTTCCGGCTGGCTGGTTTATTGCTGATAAATCT
GGAGCCGGTGAGCGTGGGTCTCGCGGTATCATTGCAGCACTGGGGCCAGATGGTAAGCCCTCCCGTATCG
TAGTTATCTACACGACGGGGAGTCAGGCAACTATGGATGAACGAAATAGACAGATCGCTGAGATAGGTGC
CTCACTGATTAAGCATTGGTAACTGTCAGACCAAGTTTACTCATATATACTTTAGATTGATTTAAAACTT
CATTTTTAATTTAAAAGGATCTAGGTGAAGATCCTTTTTGATAATCTCATGACCAAAATCCCTTAACGTG
AGTTTTCGTTCCACTGAGCGTCAGACCCCGTAGAAAAGATCAAAGGATCTTCTTGAGATCCTTTTTTTCT
GCGCGTAATCTGCTGCTTGCAAACAAAAAAACCACCGCTACCAGCGGTGGTTTGTTTGCCGGATCAAGAG
CTACCAACTCTTTTTCCGAAGGTAACTGGCTTCAGCAGAGCGCAGATACCAAATACTGTCCTTCTAGTGT
AGCCGTAGTTAGGCCACCACTTCAAGAACTCTGTAGCACCGCCTACATACCTCGCTCTGCTAATCCTGTT
ACCAGTGGCTGCTGCCAGTGGCGATAAGTCGTGTCTTACCGGGTTGGACTCAAGACGATAGTTACCGGAT
AAGGCGCAGCGGTCGGGCTGAACGGGGGGTTCGTGCACACAGCCCAGCTTGGAGCGAACGACCTACACCG
AACTGAGATACCTACAGCGTGAGCTATGAGAAAGCGCCACGCTTCCCGAAGGGAGAAAGGCGGACAGGTA
TCCGGTAAGCGGCAGGGTCGGAACAGGAGAGCGCACGAGGGAGCTTCCAGGGGGAAACGCCTGGTATCTT
TATAGTCCTGTCGGGTTTCGCCACCTCTGACTTGAGCGTCGATTTTTGTGATGCTCGTCAGGGGGGCGGA
GCCTATGGAAAAACGCCAGCAACGCGGCCTTTTTACGGTTCCTGGCCTTTTGCTGGCCTTTTGCTCACAT
GTTCTTTCCTGCGTTATCCCCTGATTCTGTGGATAACCGTATTACCGCCTTTGAGTGAGCTGATACCGCT
CGCCGCAGCCGAACGACCGAGCGCAGCGAGTCAGTGAGCGAGGAAGCGGAAGAGCGCCCAATACGCAAAC
CGCCTCTCCCCGCGCGTTGGCCGATTCATTAATGCAGCTGGCACGACAGGTTTCCCGACTGGAAAGCGGG
CAGTGAGCGCAACGCAATTAATGTGAGTTACCTCACTCATTAGGCACCCCAGGCTTTACACTTTATGCTT
CCGGCTCCTATGTTGTGTGGAATTGTGAGCGGATAACAATTTCACACAGGAAACAGCTATGACCATGATT
ACGCCAAGCGCGCAATTAACCCTCACTAAAGGGAACAAAAGCTGGAGCTCTAGTACGGATTAGAAGCCGC
CGAGCGGGCGACAGCCCTCCGACGGAAGACTCTCCTCCGTGCGTCCTCGTCTTCACCGGTCGCGTTCCTG
AAACGCAGATGTGCCTCGCGCCGCACTGCTCCGAACAATAAAGATTCTACAATACTAGCTTTTATGGTTA
TGAAGAGGAAAAATTGGCAGTAACCTGGCCCCACAAACCTTCAAATTAACGAATCAAATTAACAACCATA
GGATGATAATGCGATTAGTTTTTTAGCCTTATTTCTGGGGTAATTAATCAGCGAAGCGATGATTTTTGAT
CTATTAACAGATATATAAATGGAAAAGCTGCATAACCACTTTAACTAATACTTTCAACATTTTCAGTTTG
TATTACTTCTTATTCAAATGTCATAAAAGTATCAACAAAAAATTGTTAATATACCTCTATACTTTAACGT
CAAGGAGAAAAAACCCCGGATTCTAGAACTAGTGGATCCCCCATCACAAGTTTGTACAAAAAAGCTGAAC
GAGAAACGTAAAATGATATAAATATCAATATATTAAATTAGATTTTGCATAAAAAACAGACTACATAATA
CTGTAAAACACAACATATCCAGTCACTATGGCGGCCGCATTAGGCACCCCAGGCTTTACACTTTATGCTT
CCGGCTCGTATAATGTGTGGATTTTGAGTTAGGATCCGTCGAGATTTTCAGGAGCTAAGGAAGCTAAAAT
GGAGAAAAAAATCACTGGATATACCACCGTTGATATATCCCAATGGCATCGTAAAGAACATTTTGAGGCA
TTTCAGTCAGTTGCTCAATGTACCTATAACCAGACCGTTCAGCTGGATATTACGGCCTTTTTAAAGACCG
TAAAGAAAAATAAGCACAAGTTTTATCCGGCCTTTATTCACATTCTTGCCCGCCTGATGAATGCTCATCC
GGAATTCCGTATGGCAATGAAAGACGGTGAGCTGGTGATATGGGATAGTGTTCACCCTTGTTACACCGTT
TTCCATGAGCAAACTGAAACGTTTTCATCGCTCTGGAGTGAATACCACGACGATTTCCGGCAGTTTCTAC
ACATATATTCGCAAGATGTGGCGTGTTACGGTGAAAACCTGGCCTATTTCCCTAAAGGGTTTATTGAGAA
TATGTTTTTCGTCTCAGCCAATCCCTGGGTGAGTTTCACCAGTTTTGATTTAAACGTGGCCAATATGGAC
AACTTCTTCGCCCCCGTTTTCACCATGGGCAAATATTATACGCAAGGCGACAAGGTGCTGATGCCGCTGG
CGATTCAGGTTCATCATGCCGTCTGTGATGGCTTCCATGTCGGCAGAATGCTTAATGAATTACAACAGTA
CTGCGATGAGTGGCAGGGCGGGGCGTAAACGCCGCGTGGATCCGGCTTACTAAAAGCCAGATAACAGTAT
GCGTATTTGCGCGCTGATTTTTGCGGTATAAGAATATATACTGATATGTATACCCGAAGTATGTCAAAAA
GAGGTATGCTATGAAGCAGCGTATTACAGTGACAGTTGACAGCGACAGCTATCAGTTGCTCAAGGCATAT
ATGATGTCAATATCTCCGGTCTGGTAAGCACAACCATGCAGAATGAAGCCCGTCGTCTGCGTGCCGAACG
CTGGAAAGCGGAAAATCAGGAAGGGATGGCTGAGGTCGCCCGGTTTATTGAAATGAACGGCTCTTTTGCT
GACGAGAACAGGGGCTGGTGAAATGCAGTTTAAGGTTTACACCTATAAAAGAGAGAGCCGTTATCGTCTG
TTTGTGGATGTACAGAGTGATATTATTGACACGCCCGGGCGACGGATGGTGATCCCCCTGGCCAGTGCAC
GTCTGCTGTCAGATAAAGTCTCCCGTGAACTTTACCCGGTGGTGCATATCGGGGATGAAAGCTGGCGCAT
GATGACCACCGATATGGCCAGTGTGCCGGTCTCCGTTATCGGGGAAGAAGTGGCTGATCTCAGCCACCGC
GAAAATGACATCAAAAACGCCATTAACCTGATGTTCTGGGGAATATAAATGTCAGGCTCCCTTATACACA
GCCAGTCTGCAGGTCGACCATAGTGACTGGATATGTTGTGTTTTACAGTATTATGTAGTCTGTTTTTTAT
GCAAAATCTAATTTAATATATTGATATTTATATCATTTTACGTTTCTCGTTCAGCTTTCTTGTACAAAGT
GGTGATGGGCTGCAGGAATTCGATATCAAGCTTAATGGTGAGCAAGGGCGAGGAGCTGTTCACCGGGGTG
GTGCCCATCCTGGTCGAGCTGGACGGCGACGTAAACGGCCACAAGTTCAGCGTGTCCGGCGAGGGCGAGG
GCGATGCCACCTACGGCAAGCTGACCCTGAAGTTCATCTGCACCACCGGCAAGCTGCCCGTGCCCTGGCC
CACCCTCGTGACCACCCTGACCTACGGCGTGCAGTGCTTCAGCCGCTACCCCGACCACATGAAGCAGCAC
GACTTCTTCAAGTCCGCCATGCCCGAAGGCTACGTCCAGGAGCGCACCATCTTCTTCAAGGACGACGGCA
ACTACAAGACCCGCGCCGAGGTGAAGTTCGAGGGCGACACCCTGGTGAACCGCATCGAGCTGAAGGGCAT
CGACTTCAAGGAGGACGGCAACATCCTGGGGCACAAGCTGGAGTACAACTACAACAGCCACAACGTCTAT
ATCATGGCCGACAAGCAGAAGAACGGCATCAAGGTGAACTTCAAGATCCGCCACAACATCGAGGACGGCA
GCGTGCAGCTCGCCGACCACTACCAGCAGAACACCCCCATCGGCGACGGCCCCGTGCTGCTGCCCGACAA
CCACTACCTGAGCACCCAGTCCGCCCTGAGCAAAGACCCCAACGAGAAGCGCGATCACATGGTCCTGCTG
GAGTTCGTGACCGCCGCCGGGATCACTCTCGGCATGGACGAGCTGTACAAGTAACTCGAGTCATGTAATT
AGTTATGTCACGCTTACATTCACGCCCTCCCCCCACATCCGCTCTAACCGAAAAGGAAGGAGTTAGACAA
CCTGAAGTCTAGGTCCCTATTTATTTTTTTATAGTTATGTTAGTATTAAGAACGTTATTTATATTTCAAA
TTTTTCTTTTTTTTCTGTACAGACGCGTGTACGCATGTAACATTATACTGAAAACCTTGCTTGAGAAGGT
TTTGGGACGCTCGAAGGCTTTAATTTGCGGCCGGTACCCAATTCGCCCTATAGTGAGTCGTATTACGCGC
GCTCACTGGCCGTCGTTTTACAACGTCGTGACTGGGAAAACCCTGGCGTTACCCAACTTAATCGCCTTGC
AGCACATCCCCCTTTCGCCAGCTGGCGTAATAGCGAAGAGGCCCGCACCGATCGCCCTTCCCAACAGTTG
CGCAGCCTGAATGGCGAATGGCGCG
[124 nt withheld, positions 7026-7149]
C
[91 nt withheld, positions 7151-7241]
A
[49 nt withheld, positions 7243-7291]
CCTTTGACGTTGGAGTCCACGTTCTTT
[37 nt withheld, positions 7319-7355]
ACCCTATCTCGGTCTATTCTTTTGATTTATAAGGGATTTTGCCGATTTCGGCCTATTGGTTAAAAAATGA
GCTGATTTAACAAAAATTTAACGCGAATTTTAACAAAATATTAACGTTTACAATTTCCTGATGCGGTATT
TTCTCCTTACGCATCTGTGCGGTATTTCACACCGCATAGATCCGTCGAGTTCAAGAGAAAAAAAAAGAAA
AAGCAAAAAGAAAAAAGGAAAGCGCGCCTCGTTCAGAATGACACGTATAGAATGATGCATTACCTTGTCA
TCTTCAGTATCATACTGTTCGTATACATACTTACTGACATTCATAGGTATACATATATACACATGTATAT
ATATCGTATGCTGCAGCTTTAAATAATCGGTGTCACTACATAAGAACACCTTTGGTGGAGGGAACATCGT
TGGTACCATTGGGCGAGGTGGCTTCTCTTATGGCAACCGCAAGAGCCTTGAACGCACTCTCACTACGGTG
ATGATCATTCTTGCCTCGCAGACAATCAACGTGGAGGGTAATTCTGCTAGCCTCTGCAAAGCTTTCAAGA
AAATGCGGGATCATCTCGCAAGAGAGATCTCCTACTTTCTCCCTTTGCAAACCAAGTTCGACAACTGCGT
ACGGCCTGTTCGAAAGATCTACCACCGCTCTGGAAAGTGCCTCATCCAAAGGCGCAAATCCTGATCCAAA
CCTTTTTACTCCACGCGCCAGTAGGGCCTCTTTAAAAGCTTGACCGAGAGCAATCCCGCAGTCTTCAGTG
GTGTGATGGTCGTCTATGTGTAAGTCACCAATGCACTCAACGATTAGCGACCAGCCGGAATGCTTGGCCA
GAGCATGTATCATATGGTCCAGAAACCCTATACCTGTGTGGACGTTAATCACTTGCGATTGTGTGGCCTG
TTCTGCTACTGCTTCTGCCTCTTTTTCTGGGAAGATCGAGTGCTCTATCGCTAGGGGACCACCCTTTAAA
GAGATCGCAATCTGAATCTTGGTTTCATTTGTAATACGCTTTACTAGGGCTTTCTGCTCTGTCATCTTTG
CCTTCGTTTATCTTGCCTGCTCATTTTTTAGTATATTCTTCGAAGAAATCACATTACTTTATATAATGTA
TAATTCATTATGTGATAATGCCAATCGCTAAGAAAAAAAAAGAGTCATCCGCTAGGGGAAAAAAAAAAAT
GAAAATCATTACCGAGGCATAAAAAAATATAGAGTGTACTAGAGGAGGCCAAGAGTAATAGAAAAAGAAA
ATTGCGGGAAAGGACTGTGTTATGACTTCCCTGACTAATGCCGTGTTCAAACGATACCTGGCAGTGACTC
CTAGCGCTCACCAAGCTCTTAAAACGGGAATTTATGGTGCACTCTCAGTACAATCTGCTCTGATGCCGCA
TAGTTAAGCCAGCCCCGACACCCGCCAACACCCGCTGACGCGCCCTGACGGGCTTGTCTGCTCCCGGCAT
CCGCTTACAGACAAGCTGTGACCGTCTCCGGGAGCTGCATGTGTCAGAGGTTTTCACCGTCATCACCGAA
ACGCGCGA
