>Addgene plasmid #14197 | pAG423GAL-ccdB-EGFP | addgene partial sequence | sequence record 20556 | 14197 with pRS_marker
GCTTGGTGAGCGCTAGGAGTCACTGCCAGGTATCGTTTGAACACGGCATTAGTCAGGGAAGTCATAACAC
AGTCCTTTCCCGCAATTTTCTTTTTCTATTACTCTTGGCCTCCTCTAGTACACTCTATATTTTTTTATGC
CTCGGTAATGATTTTCATTTTTTTTTTTCCACCTAGCGGATGACTCTTTTTTTTTCTTAGCGATTGGCAT
TATCACATAATGAATTATACATTATATAAAGTAATGTGATTTCTTCGAAGAATATACTAAAAAATGAGCA
GGCAAGATAAACGAAGGCAAAGATGACAGAGCAGAAAGCCCTAGTAAAGCGTATTACAAATGAAACCAAG
ATTCAGATTGCGATCTCTTTAAAGGGTGGTCCCCTAGCGATAGAGCACTCGATCTTCCCAGAAAAAGAGG
CAGAAGCAGTAGCAGAACAGGCCACACAATCGCAAGTGATTAACGTCCACACAGGTATAGGGTTTCTGGA
CCATATGATACATGCTCTGGCCAAGCATTCCGGCTGGTCGCTAATCGTTGAGTGCATTGGTGACTTACAC
ATAGACGACCATCACACCACTGAAGACTGCGGGATTGCTCTCGGTCAAGCTTTTAAAGAGGCCCTAGG
