>Addgene plasmid #14197 | pAG423GAL-ccdB-EGFP | addgene partial sequence | sequence record 20557 | 14197 with GW5
AAAGTGTAAAGCCTGGGGGTGCCTAATGCGGCCGCCATAGTGACTGGATATGTTGTGTTTTACAGTATTA
TGTAGTCTGTTTTTTATGCAAAATCTAATTTAATATATTGATATTTATATCATTTTACGTTTCTCGTTCA
GCTTTTTTGTACAAACTTGTGATGGGGGATCCACTAGTTCTAGAATCCGGGGTTTTTTCTCCTTGACGTT
AAAGTATAGAGGTATATTAACAATTTTTTGTTGATACTTTTATTACATTTGAATAAGAAGTAATACAAAC
CGAAAATGTTGAAAGTATTAGTTAAAGTGGTTATGCAGTTTTTGCATTTATATATCTGTTAATAGATCAA
AAATCATCGCTTCGCTGATTAATTACCCCAGAAATAAGGCTAAAAAACTAATCGCATTATCATCCTATGG
TTGTTAATTTGATTCGTTCATTTGAAGGTTTGTGGGGCCAGGTTACTGCCAATTTTTCCTCTTCATAACC
ATAAAAGCTAGTATTGTAGAATCTTTATTGTTCGGAGCAGTGCGGCGCGAGGCACATCTGCGTTTCAGGA
ACGCGACCGGTGAAGACGAGGACGCACGGAGGAGAGTCTTCCTTCGGAGGGCTGTCACCCGCTCGGCGGC
TTCTAATCCGTACTAGAGCTCCAGCTTTT
