>Addgene plasmid #14197 | pAG423GAL-ccdB-EGFP | addgene partial sequence | sequence record 20558 | 14197 with GW3
GCTGATCTCAGCCACCGCGAAAATGACATCAAAAACGCCATTAACCTGATGTTCTGGGGAATATAAATGT
CAGGCTCCCTTATACACAGCCAGTCTGCAGGTCGACCATAGTGACTGGATATGTTGTGTTTTACAGTATT
ATGTAGTCTGTTTTTTATGCAAAATCTAATTTAATATATTGATATTTATATCATTTTACGTTTCTCGTTC
AGCTTTCTTGTACAAAGTGGTGATGGGCTGCAGGAATTCGATATCAAGCTTAATGGTGAGCAAGGGCGAG
GAGCTGTTCACCGGGGTGGTGCCCATCCTGGTCGAGCTGGACGGCGACGTAAACGGCCACAAGTTCAGCG
TGTCCGGCGAGGGCGAGGGCGATGCCACCTACGGCAAGCTGACCCTGAAGTTCATCTGCACCACCGGCAA
GCTGCCCGTGCCCTGGCCCACCCTCGTGACCACCCTGACCTACGGCGTGCAGTGCTTCAGCCGCTACCCC
GACCACATGAAGCAGCACGACTTCTTCAAGTCCGCCATGCCCGAAGGCTACGTCCAGGAACGCACCATCT
TCTTCAAGGACGACGGCAACTACAAGACCCGCGC
