>Addgene plasmid #14197 | pAG423GAL-ccdB-EGFP | addgene partial sequence | sequence record 127449 | pGEX3 5'-CCGGGAGCTGCATGTGTCAGAGG-3'
GCGTTGCATTTTCGGAAGCGCTCGTTTTCGGAAACGCTTTGAAGTTCCTATTCCGAAGTTCCTATTCTCT
AGAAAGTATAGGAACTTCAGAGCGCTTTTGAAAACCAAAAGCGCTCTGAAGACGCACTTTCAAAAAACCA
AAAACGCACCGGACTGTAACGAGCTACTAAAATATTGCGAATACCGCTTCCACAAACATTGCTCAAAAGT
ATCTCTTTGCTATATATCTCTGTGCTATATCCCTATATAACCTACCCATCCACCTTTCGCTCCTTGAACT
TGCATCTAAACTCGACCTCTACATTTTTTATGTTTATCTCTAGTATTACTCTTTAGACAAAAAAATTGTA
GTAAGAACTATTCATAGAGTGAATCGAAAACAATACGAAAATGTAAACATTTCCTATACGTAGTATATAG
AGACAAAATAGAAGAAACCGTTCATAATTTTCTGACCAATGAAGAATCATCAACGCTATCACTTTCTGTT
CACAAAGTATGCGCAATCCACATCGGTATAGAATATAATCGGGGATGCCTTTATCTTGAAAAAA
